>Addgene plasmid #63363 | pFusX3-18 | depositor partial sequence | sequence record 105244 | pFusX3_CAC
AGTCTTAAGCGTCTCCATGGCCTGACCCCGGACCAAGTGGTGGCTATCGCCAGCCACGATGGCGGCAAGC
AAGCGCTCGAAACGGTGCAGCGGCTGTTGCCGGTGCTGTGCCAGGACCATGGCCTCACACCCGATCAGGT
CGTGGCTATCGCCAGCAACATTGGCGGCAAGCAAGCGCTCGAAACGGTGCAGCGGCTGTTGCCGGTGCTG
TGCCAGGACCATGGCCTGACTCCGGACCAAGTGGTGGCTATCGCCAGCCACGATGGCGGCAAGCAAGCGC
TCGAAACGGTGCAGCGGCTGTTGCCGGTGCTGTGCCAGGACCATGGCCTGCGAGACGTC
