>Addgene plasmid #63363 | pFusX3-18 | depositor partial sequence | sequence record 105245 | FusX3
CGTCTCCATGGCCTGACCCCGGACCAAGTGGTGGCTATCGAGACCGGCGCCGCTACGGGCGCGTCCCATT
CGCCATTCAGGCTGCGCAACTGTTGGGAAGGGCGATCGGTGCGGGCTCTTCGCTATTACGCCAGCTGGCG
AAAGGGGGATGTGCTGCAAGGCGATTAAGTTGGGAACGCCAGGGTTTTCCCAGTCACGACGTTGTAAAAC
GACGGCCAGTGAGCGCGCGTAATCGACTCACTATAGGGCGAATTGGGTACCGGGCCCCCCCTCGAGGTCC
TCCAGCTTTTGTTCCCTTTAGTGAGGGTTAATTGCGCGCTTGGCGTAATCATGGTCATAGCTGTTTCCTG
TGTGAAATTGTTATCCGCTCACAATTCCACACAACATACGAGCCGGAAGCATAAAGTGTAAAGCCTGGGG
TGCCTAATGAGTGAGCTAACTCACATTAATTGCGTTGCGCTCACTGCCCGCTTTCCACCGGTGGTCTCTG
GCGGCAAGCAAGCGCTCGAAACGGTGCAGCGGCTGTTGCCGGTGCTGTGCCAGGACCATGGCCTGCGAGA
CGTCTAGACCAGCCAGGACAGAAATGCCTCGACTTCGCTGCTACCCAAGGTTGCCGGGTGACGCACACCG
TGGAAACGGATGAAGGCACGAACCCAGTGGACATAAGCCTGTTCGGTTCGTAAGCTGTAATGCAAGTAGC
GTATGCGCTCACGCAACTGGTCCAGAACCTTGACCGAACGCAGCGGTGGTAACGGCGCAGTGGCGGTTTT
CATGGCTTGTTATGACTGTTTTTTTGGGGTACAGTCTATGCCTCGGGCATCCAAGCAGCAAGCGCGTTAC
GCCGTGGGTCGATGTTTGATGTTATGGAGCAGCAACGATGTTACGCAGCAGGGCAGTCGCCCTAAAACAA
AGTTAAACATTATGAGGGAAGCGGTGATCGCCGAAGTATCGACTCAACTATCAGAGGTAGTTGGCGTCAT
CGAGCGCCATCTCGAACCGACGTTGCTGGCCGTACATTTGTACGGCTCCGCAGTGGATGGCGGCCTGAAG
CCACACAGTGATATTGATTTGCTGGTTACGGTGACCGTAAGGCTTGATGAAACAACGCGGCGAGCTTTGA
TCAACGACCTTTTGGAAACTTCGGCTTCCCCTGGAGAGAGCGAGATTCTCCGCGCTGTAGAAGTCACCAT
TGTTGTGCACGACGACATCATTCCGTGGCGTTATCCAGCTAAGCGCGAACTGCAATTTGGAGAATGGCAG
CGCAATGACATTCTTGCAGGTATCTTCGAGCCAGCCACGATCGACATTGATCTGGCTATCTTGCTGACAA
AAGCAAGAGAACATAGCGTTGCCTTGGTAGGTCCAGCGGCGGAGGAACTCTTTGATCCGGTTCCTGAACA
GGATCTATTTGAGGCGCTAAATGAAACCTTAACGCTATGGAACTCGCCGCCCGACTGGGCTGGCGATGAG
CGAAATGTAGTGCTTACGTTGTCCCGCATTTGGTACAGCGCAGTAACCGGCAAAATCGCGCCGAAGGATG
TCGCTGCCGACTGGGCAATGGAGCGCCTGCCGGCCCAGTATCAGCCCGTCATACTTGAAGCTAGACAGGC
TTATCTTGGACAAGAAGAAGATCGCTTGGCCTCGCGCGCAGATCAGTTGGAAGAATTTGTCCACTACGTG
AAAGGCGAGATCACCAAGGTAGTCGGCAAATAACCCTCGAGCCACCCATGACCAAAATCCCTTAACGTGA
GTTACGCGTCGTTCCACTGAGCGTCAGACCCCGTAGAAAAGATCAAAGGATCTTCTTGAGATCCTTTTTT
TCTGCGCGTAATCTGCTGCTTGCAAACAAAAAAACCACCGCTACCAGCGGTGGTTTGTTTGCCGGATCAA
GAGCTACCAACTCTTTTTCCGAAGGTAACTGGCTTCAGCAGAGCGCAGATACCAAATACTGTCCTTCTAG
TGTAGCCGTAGTTAGGCCACCACTTCAAGAACTCTGTAGCACCGCCTACATACCTCGCTCTGCTAATCCT
GTTACCAGTGGCTGCTGCCAGTGGCGATAAGTCGTGTCTTACCGGGTTGGACTCAAGACGATAGTTACCG
GATAAGGCGCAGCGGTCGGGCTGAACGGGGGGTTCGTGCACACAGCCCAGCTTGGAGCGAACGACCTACA
CCGAACTGAGATACCTACAGCGTGAGCATTGAGAAAGCGCCACGCTTCCCGAAGGGAGAAAGGCGGACAG
GTATCCGGTAAGCGGCAGGGTCGGAACAGGAGAGCGCACGAGGGAGCTTCCAGGGGGAAACGCCTGGTAT
CTTTATAGTCCTGTCGGGTTTCGCCACCTCTGACTTGAGCGTCGATTTTTGTGATGCTCGTCAGGGGGGC
GGAGCCTATGGAAAAACGCCAGCAACGCGGCCTTTTTACGGTTCCTGGCCTTTTGCTGGCCTTTTGCTCA
CATGTTCTTTCCTGCGTTATCCCCTGATTCTGTGGATAACCGTATTACCGCCTTTGAGTGAGCTGATACC
GCTCGCCGCAGCCGAACGACCGAGCGCAGCGAGTCAGTGAGCGAGGAAGCGGAAGAGCGCCCAATACGCA
AACCGCCTCTCCCCGCGCGTTGGCCGATTCATTAATGCAGCTGGCACGACAGGTTTCCCGACTGGAAAGC
GGGCAGTGAGCGCAACGCAATTAATACGCGTACCGCTAGCCAGGAAGAGTTTGTAGAAACGCAAAAAGGC
CATCCGTCAGGATGGCCTTCTGCTTAGTTTGATGCCTGGCAGTTTATGGCGGGCGTCCTGCCCGCCACCC
TCCGGGCCGTTGCTTCACAACGTTCAAATCCGCTCCCGGCGGATTTGTCCTACTCAGGAGAGCGTTCACC
GACAAACAACAGATAAAACGAAAGGCCCAGTCTTCCGACTGAGCCTTTCGTTTTATTTGATGCCTGGCAG
TTCCCTACTCTCGCGTTAACGCTAGCATGGATGTTTTCCCAGTCACGACGTTGTAAAACGACGGCCAGTC
TTAAG
