>Addgene plasmid #63363 | pFusX3-18 | addgene partial sequence | sequence record 115400 | pCR8_R1 5'-cgaaccgaacaggcttatgt-3'
GTCACCCGGCAACCTTGGGTAGCAGCGAAGTCGAGGCATTTCTGTCCTGGCTGGTCTAGACGTCTCGCAG
GCCATGGTCCTGGCACAGCACCGGCAACAGCCGCTGCACCGTTTCGAGCGCTTGCTTGCCGCCATCGTGG
CTGGCGATAGCCACCACTTGGTCCGGAGTCAGGCCATGGTCCTGGCACAGCACCGGCAACAGCCGCTGCA
CCGTTTCGAGCGCTTGCTTGCCGCCAATGTTGCTGGCGATAGCCACGACCTGATCGGGTGTGAGGCCATG
GTCCTGGCACAGCACCGGCAACAGCCGCTGCACCGTTTCGAGCGCTTGCTTGCCGCCATCGTGGCTGGCG
ATAGCCACCACTTGGTCCGGGGTCAGGCCATGGAGACGCTTAAGACTGGCCGTCGTTTTACAACGTCGTG
ACTGGGAAAACATCCATGCTAGCGTTAACGCGAGAGTAGGGAACTGCCAGGCATCAAATAAAACGAAAGG
CTCAGTCGGAAGACTGGGCCTTTCGTTTTATCTGTTGTTTGTCGGTGAACGCTCTCCTGAGTAGGACAAA
TCCGCCGGGAGCGGATTTGAACGTTGTGAAGCAACGGCCCGGAGGGTGGCGGGCAGGACGCCCGCCATAA
ACTGCCAGGCATCAAACTAAGCAGAAGGCCATCCTGACGGATGGCCTTTTT
