[The description below was written by a language model from this plasmid's Addgene catalogue record.]
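Description:
pFusX3-18 is a library component plasmid from the FusX system, a streamlined one-step method for assembling TALE repeat arrays. It is built on the FusX3 backbone (about 3 kb without the insert), is maintained in E. coli as a high-copy plasmid, and is selected with spectinomycin. The record does not list the origin of replication or other backbone features, and no feature table is available, so details beyond the catalogue fields cannot be stated.

The insert is a synthetic, pre-assembled trimer of TALE repeat units carrying the repeat-variable diresidues (RVDs) HD, NI and HD. Under the standard TALE code, HD recognises cytosine and NI recognises adenine, so this module specifies the DNA triplet CAC, as reflected in its alternative name X3_CAC. The module is designated for RVD positions 7 to 9 of the final array. The trimer was cloned into the backbone through BsaI sites that were destroyed in the process, consistent with Golden Gate-style cloning with type IIS enzymes, which cut outside their recognition sequence to leave defined overhangs and allow ordered, directional joining of fragments.

In use, this plasmid would be chosen from the set of position 7 to 9 trimer plasmids when the target sequence reads CAC at those positions. It would then be combined with the corresponding modules for the other positions and a receiver vector to build a full-length TALEN or other TALE fusion for genome editing. It carries no expression cassette according to the record and serves purely as a cloning intermediate.
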