Addgene plasmid #63363: pFusX3-18
Purpose: Encodes RVD positions 7-9 in TALEN assembly
Depositing lab: Stephen Ekker. Depositing organization: Mayo Foundation for Medical Education and Research. Publication: FusX: A rapid one-step TALE assembly system for genome science. Ma AC, McNulty MS, Tanya PL, Jarryd CM, Martinez-Galvez G, Argue DP, Lee HB, Urban MD, Bullard CE, Blackburn PR, Man TK, Clark KJ, Ekker SC. Hum Gene Ther. 2016 Jun;27(6):451-63. doi: 10.1089/hum.2015.172 PubMed 26854857.
Backbone
  Vector backbone: FusX3
  Backbone size w/o insert (bp): 3015
  Vector type: TALEN
Growth in bacteria
  Bacterial resistance: Spectinomycin, 50 μg/mL
  Growth temperature: 37°C
  Growth strain: DH5alpha
  Copy number: High Copy
Gene/Insert
  Gene/Insert name: HD NI HD (alt name: X3_CAC)
  Species: Synthetic
  Mutation: none
  Cloning method: Restriction Enzyme; 5′ cloning site BsaI (destroyed during cloning); 3′ cloning site BsaI (destroyed during cloning)
  Sequencing primers: 5′ pCR8_F1; 3′ pCR8_R1
Terms and licenses: Academic/Nonprofit Terms; Industry Terms: Not Available to Industry
How to cite: pFusX3-18 was a gift from Stephen Ekker (Addgene plasmid # 63363 ; http://n2t.net/addgene:63363 ; RRID:Addgene_63363)
